>Addgene plasmid #186112 | pIG-703pUC19-tNGFR-P2A-BACH2 | addgene full sequence | sequence record 367819 | Addgene NGS Result
TGACCTTCGAGCTCGGTACCCGGGGATTAAATGTTCTATTAAAAGATCTGGCTTTGTTACCATGGGGTAA
AAGAATGCGGTAAGTAGGAAGCATAAAAGTCAGCTGTGGAACTTGACTTTACAGATATGTTTCCTGAGCT
CATTGTACAGAGTAAGCACAAATATGCTGATTGGTAATTCCCCTCCTTCCTGCCATGCTCATGGCAGTGG
GACACAGGAACCATGATGTTCTTTCTCACCTCCTCTCTCTGATCCTACAGCTGTGGTGACTCAGCCTTTC
TTTCTTTCTTTCTTTGTTTCTTTCTTTCTTTCAGCGTGTGAACAGCATGGGTGCTGGTGCAACGGGGAGG
GCTATGGATGGACCAAGGCTCCTTCTTCTTTTGCTCTTGGGCGTTAGTCTGGGTGGAGCTAAAGAGGCAT
GCCCCACCGGACTTTACACACATTCCGGTGAGTGTTGCAAGGCCTGCAACCTGGGAGAAGGCGTCGCTCA
ACCCTGCGGGGCGAATCAAACCGTATGCGAACCTTGCCTCGATTCTGTTACATTCTCCGATGTCGTCTCT
GCGACGGAACCCTGCAAGCCATGCACGGAATGTGTCGGGTTGCAAAGTATGTCAGCTCCTTGCGTTGAAG
CAGACGATGCGGTGTGTAGATGTGCCTATGGGTATTATCAAGACGAAACGACGGGACGGTGTGAAGCATG
TCGAGTATGCGAGGCGGGCAGTGGCCTCGTCTTCTCTTGTCAGGACAAGCAAAACACTGTCTGTGAAGAA
TGCCCTGATGGGACTTATAGTGATGAGGCGAATCACGTCGATCCATGTCTTCCCTGTACTGTCTGTGAAG
ACACTGAGAGACAATTGCGAGAGTGTACGCGATGGGCCGACGCAGAGTGCGAGGAGATCCCAGGTCGATG
GATAACCAGGTCAACCCCTCCTGAGGGATCTGATAGTACCGCGCCCTCCACCCAAGAACCCGAAGCTCCA
CCTGAGCAAGACCTCATAGCGTCCACAGTAGCAGGAGTTGTCACAACCGTCATGGGAAGTTCACAACCAG
TAGTTACCAGGGGTACCACGGATAACCTCATTCCGGTGTACTGCAGCATTCTCGCCGCTGTGGTTGTCGG
ACTTGTTGCATACATTGCCTTCAAACGCTGGAATAGCCGCGCCAAGCGCTCGGGTTCGGGTGCCACCAAC
TTCAGCCTGCTGAAGCAGGCCGGCGACGTGGAGGAGAACCCCGGCCCCTCTGTGGATGAGAAGCCTGATT
CGCCGATGTACGTGTATGAGTCCACAGTCCACTGCACCAACATCCTCCTGGGCCTCAATGACCAGCGGAA
AAAGGATATTCTCTGTGACGTGACTTTGATCGTGGAGAGGAAGGAGTTCCGGGCCCACCGGGCTGTGCTG
GCCGCATGCAGTGAATATTTTTGGCAGGCGCTGGTTGGACAGACAAAAAATGATTTGGTGGTCAGCTTGC
CTGAGGAGGTACAGTAATTTGGTTTGTGTGATTGTTAATGAATGTTTATTGACTTACAGAAAACTGGCTC
CTCTAGAGTCGACCTGCAGAGGCTAGGTGGAGGCTCAGTGATGATAAGTCTGCGATGGTGGATGCATGTG
TCATGGTCATAGCTGTTTCCTGTGTGAAATTGTTATCCGCTCAGAGGGCACAATCCTATTCCGCGCTATC
CGACAATCTCCAAGACATTAGGTGGAGTTCAGTTCGGCGTATGGCATATGTCGCTGGAAAGAACATGTGA
GCAAAAGGCCAGCAAAAGGCCAGGAACCGTAAAAAGGCCGCGTTGCTGGCGTTTTTCCATAGGCTCCGCC
CCCCTGACGAGCATCACAAAAATCGACGCTCAAGTCAGAGGTGGCGAAACCCGACAGGACTATAAAGATA
CCAGGCGTTTCCCCCTGGAAGCTCCCTCGTGCGCTCTCCTGTTCCGACCCTGCCGCTTACCGGATACCTG
TCCGCCTTTCTCCCTTCGGGAAGCGTGGCGCTTTCTCATAGCTCACGCTGTAGGTATCTCAGTTCGGTGT
AGGTCGTTCGCTCCAAGCTGGGCTGTGTGCACGAACCCCCCGTTCAGCCCGACCGCTGCGCCTTATCCGG
TAACTATCGTCTTGAGTCCAACCCGGTAAGACACGACTTATCGCCACTGGCAGCAGCCACTGGTAACAGG
ATTAGCAGAGCGAGGTATGTAGGCGGTGCTACAGAGTTCTTGAAGTGGTGGCCTAACTACGGCTACACTA
GAAGAACAGTATTTGGTATCTGCGCTCTGCTGAAGCCAGTTACCTTCGGAAAAAGAGTTGGTAGCTCTTG
ATCCGGCAAACAAACCACCGCTGGTAGCGGTGGTTTTTTTGTTTGCAAGCAGCAGATTACGCGCAGAAAA
AAAGGATCTCAAGAAGATCCTTTGATCTTTTCTACGGGGTCTGACGCTCTATTCAACAAAGCCGCCGTCC
CGTCAAGTCAGCGTAAATGGGTAGGGGGCTTCAAATCGTCCTCGTGATACCAATTCGGAGCCTGCTTTTT
TGTACAAACTTGTTGATAATGGCAATTCAAGGATCTTCACCTAGATCCTTTTAAATTAAAAATGAAGTTT
TAAATCAATCTAAAGTATATATGAGTAAACTTGGTCTGACAGTTACCAATGCTTAATCAGTGAGGCACCT
ATCTCAGCGATCTGTCTATTTCGTTCATCCATAGTTGCCTGACTCCCCGTCGTGTAGATAACTACGATAC
GGGAGGGCTTACCATCTGGCCCCAGTGCTGCAATGATACCGCGAGAGCCACGCTCACCGGCTCCAGATTT
ATCAGCAATAAACCAGCCAGCCGGAAGGGCCGAGCGCAGAAGTGGTCCTGCAACTTTATCCGCCTCCATC
CAGTCTATTAATTGTTGCCGGGAAGCTAGAGTAAGTAGTTCGCCAGTTAATAGTTTGCGCAACGTTGTTG
CCATTGCTACAGGCATCGTGGTGTCACGCTCGTCGTTTGGTATGGCTTCATTCAGCTCCGGTTCCCAACG
ATCAAGGCGAGTTACATGATCCCCCATGTTGTGCAAAAAAGCGGTTAGCTCCTTCGGTCCTCCGATCGTT
GTCAGAAGTAAGTTGGCCGCAGTGTTATCACTCATGGTTATGGCAGCACTGCATAATTCTCTTACTGTCA
TGCCATCCGTAAGATGCTTTTCTGTGACTGGTGAGTACTCAACCAAGTCATTCTGAGAATAGTGTATGCG
GCGACCGAGTTGCTCTTGCCCGGCGTCAATACGGGATAATACCGCGCCACATAGCAGAACTTTAAAAGTG
CTCATCATTGGAAAACGTTCTTCGGGGCGAAAACTCTCAAGGATCTTACCGCTGTTGAGATCCAGTTCGA
TGTAACCCACTCGTGCACCCAACTGATCTTCAGCATCTTTTACTTTCACCAGCGTTTCTGGGTGAGCAAA
AACAGGAAGGCAAAATGCCGCAAAAAAGGGAATAAGGGCGACACGGAAATGTTGAATACTCATACTCTTC
CTTTTTCAATATTATTGAAGCATTTATCAGGGTTATTGTCTCATGAGCGGATACATATTTGAATGTATTT
AGAAAAATAAACAAATAGGGGTTCCGCGCACATTTCCCCGAAAAGTGCCAGATACCTGAAACAAAACCCA
TCGTACGGCCAAGGAAGTCTCCAATAACTGTGATCCACCACAAGCGCCAGGGTTTTCCCAGTCACGACGT
TGTAAAACGACGGCCAGTCATGCATAATCCGCACGCATCTGGAATAAGGAAGTGCCATTCCGCC
Features (pLannotate 1.2.2; 9 found; start..end, strand, type, name):
      6..27      +  misc_feature   MCS (fragment): pUC18/19 multiple cloning site
    327..1184    +  CDS            NGFR (fragment): TNR16_HUMAN - Also known as TNFRSF16. Experimental evidence at protein level: Swiss-Prot protein existence level 1. Low affinity receptor which can bind to NGF, BDNF, NTF3, and NTF4. Forms a heterodimeric receptor with SORCS2 that binds the precursor forms of NGF, BDNF and NTF3 with high affinity, and has much lower affinity for mature NGF and BDNF (PubMed:24908487). Plays an important role in differentiation and survival of specific neuronal populations during development (By similarity). Can mediate cell survival as well as cell death of neural cells. Plays a role in the inactivation of RHOA
   1239..1481    +  CDS            BACH2 (fragment): BACH2_HUMAN - Experimental evidence at protein level: Swiss-Prot protein existence level 1. Transcriptional regulator that acts as repressor or activator (By similarity). Binds to Maf recognition elements (MARE) (By similarity). Plays an important role in coordinating transcription activation and repression by MAFK (By similarity). Induces apoptosis in response to oxidative stress through repression of the antiapoptotic factor HMOX1 (PubMed:17018862). Positively regulates the nuclear import of actin (By similarity). Is a key regulator of adaptive immunity, crucial for the maintenance of regula
   1539..1559    +  misc_feature   MCS (fragment): pUC18/19 multiple cloning site
   1804..2392    -  rep_origin     ori: high-copy-number ColE1/pMB1/pBR322/pUC origin of replication
   2509..2533    -  protein_bind   attB1: mutant version of attB; recombination site for the Gateway® BP reaction BP Clonase™
   2633..3493    -  CDS            AmpR: β-lactamase; bla; confers resistance to ampicillin, carbenicillin, and related antibiotics
   3494..3598    -  promoter       AmpR promoter: bla
   3685..3728    -  CDS            lacZα (fragment): LacZα fragment of β-galactosidase; lacZ fragment
