[The description below was written by a language model from this plasmid's Addgene catalogue record and pLannotate feature annotations shown in this document.]
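Description:
pIG-703pUC19-tNGFR-P2A-BACH2 is a 3.8 kb pUC19-based plasmid catalogued as a CRISPR vector. It serves as a homology-directed repair donor template rather than an expression construct. It is propagated in E. coli at high copy from the ColE1/pUC origin and selected with ampicillin through the β-lactamase gene and its native bla promoter. Remnants of the pUC19 multiple cloning site flank the insert, and a small residual lacZα fragment remains from the backbone. The annotation software also flags a short attB1-like match between the origin and AmpR. Nothing in the record indicates that this has a functional role.

The payload, placed between the MCS fragments, consists of a fragment of the human NGFR (low-affinity nerve growth factor receptor, TNFRSF16) coding sequence followed closely by a fragment of the human BACH2 coding sequence. According to the construct name, a P2A self-cleaving peptide sits in the short gap between them, although it is not annotated in the feature table. No eukaryotic promoter or polyadenylation signal is annotated. This fits a design in which truncated NGFR is inserted in frame at the endogenous BACH2 locus, so that the native promoter drives a tNGFR-P2A-BACH2 transcript yielding two separate proteins. The BACH2 coding fragment presumably forms part of the downstream homology arm, and the roughly 300 bp of unannotated sequence upstream of NGFR likely provides the other arm, but the record does not define the arms explicitly. Truncated NGFR is commonly used as a signalling-deficient cell-surface marker, allowing edited cells to be detected or enriched by antibody staining. The stated purpose is knock-in of tNGFR at the target gene, and the associated work concerns high-yield genome engineering in primary cells. No guide RNA or Cas9 is annotated on this plasmid.
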