Addgene plasmid #186112: pIG-703pUC19-tNGFR-P2A-BACH2
Purpose: Knockin of truncated NGFR to target gene
Depositing lab: Alexander Marson. Depositing organization: J. David Gladstone Institutes. Publication: High-yield genome engineering in primary cells using a hybrid ssDNA repair template and small-molecule cocktails. Shy BR, Vykunta VS, Ha A, Talbot A, Roth TL, Nguyen DN, Pfeifer WG, Chen YY, Blaeschke F, Shifrut E, Vedova S, Mamedov MR, Chung JJ, Li H, Yu R, Wu D, Wolf J, Martin TG, Castro CE, Ye L, Esensten JH, Eyquem J, Marson A. Nat Biotechnol. 2022 Aug 25:10.1038/s41587-022-01418-8. doi: 10.1038/s41587-022-01418-8. PubMed 36008610.
Backbone
  Vector backbone: PUC19
  Vector type: CRISPR
Growth in bacteria
  Bacterial resistance: Ampicillin, 100 μg/mL
  Growth temperature: 37°C
  Growth strain: DH5alpha
  Copy number: High Copy
Gene/Insert
  Gene/Insert name: BACH2
  Species: H. sapiens (human)
  Mutation: WT with tNGFR sequence
  Entrez Gene: BACH2 (a.k.a. BTBD25, IMD60)
  Cloning method: Unknown
Terms and licenses: Academic/Nonprofit Terms; Industry Terms: Not Available to Industry
Depositor comments: Please visit https://www.biorxiv.org/content/10.1101/2021.09.02.458799v1 for bioRxiv preprint.
How to cite: pIG-703pUC19-tNGFR-P2A-BACH2 was a gift from Alexander Marson (Addgene plasmid # 186112 ; http://n2t.net/addgene:186112 ; RRID:Addgene_186112)
